Addgene plasmid #144618: TFORF3142
Purpose: Lentiviral vector for overexpressing transcription factor ORFs with unique 24-bp barcodes. Barcodes facilitate identification of transcription factors in pooled screens.
Depositing lab: Feng Zhang. Depositing organization: Broad Institute. Publication: A transcription factor atlas of directed differentiation. Joung J, Ma S, Tay T, Geiger-Schuller KR, Kirchgatterer PC, Verdine VK, Guo B, Arias-Garcia MA, Allen WE, Singh A, Kuksenko O, Abudayyeh OO, Gootenberg JS, Fu Z, Macrae RK, Buenrostro JD, Regev A, Zhang F. Cell. 2023 Jan 5;186(1):209-229.e26. doi: 10.1016/j.cell.2022.11.026. PubMed 36608654.
Backbone
  Vector backbone: pLX_TRC317
  Backbone manufacturer: Broad Institute Genetic Perturbation Platform
  Backbone size w/o insert (bp): 8264
  Vector type: Mammalian Expression, Lentiviral
  Selectable markers: Puromycin
Growth in bacteria
  Bacterial resistance: Ampicillin, 100 μg/mL
  Growth temperature: 37°C
  Growth strain: NEB Stable
  Copy number: High Copy
Gene/Insert
  Gene/Insert name: CDX4
  Species: H. sapiens (human)
  Insert size (bp): 1061
  Entrez Gene: CDX4
  Promoter: EF1a
  Tag / fusion protein: V5 (C terminal on insert)
  Cloning method: Gateway Cloning
  Sequencing primers: 5′ GGGTGGAGACTGAAGTTAGGCCAG; 3′ CACATAGCGTAAAAGGAGCAACATAG
Resource information
  A portion of this plasmid was derived from a plasmid made by: Broad Institute Genetic Perturbation Platform
Terms and licenses: Academic/Nonprofit Terms; Industry Terms: Not Available to Industry
Depositor comments: NM_005193.1 Please test multiple small colonies in case of plasmid recombination. To make this collection available in a timely manner, a portion of this collection was not fully sequenced by Addgene. If an Addgene verified full plasmid sequence is not available, please contact us prior to placing an order to request the full sequence.
How to cite: TFORF3142 was a gift from Feng Zhang (Addgene plasmid # 144618 ; http://n2t.net/addgene:144618 ; RRID:Addgene_144618)
