[The description below was written by a language model from this plasmid's Addgene catalogue record and pLannotate feature annotations shown in this document.]
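Description:
TFORF3142 is a third-generation-style, self-inactivating lentiviral expression plasmid built on the pLX_TRC317 backbone and carrying the human homeobox transcription factor CDX4 as its open reading frame. It belongs to a barcoded transcription factor ORF collection in which each clone carries a unique 24-bp barcode, so that the factor delivered to a cell can be identified by sequencing in pooled overexpression screens. In bacteria the plasmid replicates from a high-copy ColE1/pUC-type origin and is selected with ampicillin through the β-lactamase gene. An f1 origin and remnants of lac and T7/T3 cloning-vector sequence are also present. The depositor notes that the plasmid can recombine during propagation.

The expression cassette places the CDX4 coding sequence downstream of the constitutive EF-1α promoter. The ORF is flanked by attB1 and attB2 scars from Gateway cloning and is followed by a C-terminal V5 epitope tag for detection. A WPRE lies downstream to enhance transcript stability and expression. The barcode itself is not annotated in the feature table, although a short U6-derived fragment sits between the V5 tag and the WPRE.

The viral framework consists of an RSV promoter driving a truncated HIV-1 5' LTR, the Ψ packaging signal with a partial gag fragment, the RRE for Rev-dependent export, a cPPT/CTS, and a ΔU3 3' LTR that inactivates LTR promoter activity after integration. An SV40 poly(A) signal follows the 3' LTR. Upstream of the EF-1α cassette, an SV40 early promoter drives puromycin N-acetyltransferase, allowing selection of transduced mammalian cells. Packaging functions must be supplied in trans to produce virus.
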