Features (pLannotate 1.2.2; 34 found; start..end, strand, type, name):
      1..1179    +  promoter       EF-1α promoter: strong constitutive promoter for human elongation factor EF-1α
   1200..1217    +  protein_bind   attB1 (fragment): mutant version of attB; core recombination site for the Gateway® BP reaction BP Clonase™
   1226..2077    +  CDS            CDX4: CDX4_HUMAN - Experimental evidence at protein level: Swiss-Prot protein existence level 1. From Homo sapiens (Human).
   2085..2102    -  protein_bind   attB2 (fragment): mutant version of attB; core recombination site for the Gateway® BP reaction BP Clonase™
   2111..2152    +  CDS            V5 tag: epitope tag from simian virus 5
   2168..2221    +  promoter       U6 promoter (fragment): RNA polymerase III promoter for human U6 snRNA
   2263..2851    +  misc_feature   WPRE: woodchuck hepatitis virus posttranscriptional regulatory element
   2902..2921    +  misc_feature   cPPT/CTS (fragment): central polypurine tract and central termination sequence of HIV-1
   2923..3156    +  LTR            3' LTR (ΔU3): self-inactivating 3' long terminal repeat (LTR) from HIV-1
   3234..3355    +  polyA_signal   SV40 poly(A) signal: SV40 polyadenylation signal
   3395..3530    +  rep_origin     SV40 ori: SV40 origin of replication
   3551..3569    -  promoter       T7 promoter: promoter for bacteriophage T7 RNA polymerase
   3577..3732    +  CDS            lacZα (fragment): LacZα fragment of β-galactosidase; lacZ fragment
   3737..4165    +  rep_origin     f1 ori (sequence partly withheld): f1 bacteriophage origin of replication; arrow indicates direction of (+) strand synthesis
   4218..4322    +  promoter       AmpR promoter: bla
   4323..5183    +  CDS            AmpR: β-lactamase; bla; confers resistance to ampicillin, carbenicillin, and related antibiotics
   5354..5942    +  rep_origin     ori: high-copy-number ColE1/pMB1/pBR322/pUC origin of replication
   6125..6217    +  CDS            lacI (fragment): lac repressor; lacI; The lac repressor binds to the lac operator to inhibit transcription in E. coli. This inhibition can be relieved by adding lactose or isopropyl-β-D-thiogalactopyranoside (IPTG).
   6230..6251    +  protein_bind   CAP binding site: CAP binding activates transcription in the presence of cAMP. E. coli catabolite activator protein
   6266..6296    +  promoter       lac promoter: promoter for the E. coli lac operon
   6304..6320    +  protein_bind   lac operator: The lac repressor binds to the lac operator to inhibit transcription in E. coli. This inhibition can be relieved by adding lactose or isopropyl-β-D-thiogalactopyranoside (IPTG). lac repressor encoded by lacI
   6365..6383    +  promoter       T3 promoter: promoter for bacteriophage T3 RNA polymerase
   6411..6637    +  promoter       RSV promoter: Rous sarcoma virus enhancer/promoter
   6638..6818    +  LTR            5' LTR (truncated): truncated 5' long terminal repeat (LTR) from HIV-1
   6865..6990    +  misc_feature   HIV-1 Ψ: packaging signal of human immunodeficiency virus type 1
   6974..7337    +  CDS            HIV-1 gag (fragment): gag protein from human immunodeficiency virus 1; gag
   7483..7716    +  misc_feature   RRE: The Rev response element (RRE) of HIV-1 allows for Rev-dependent mRNA export from the nucleus to the cytoplasm.
   8093..8119    +  CDS            Rev (fragment): human immunodeficiency virus 1 (HIV-1) Rev protein; rev; enhances nuclear export of unspliced and incompletely spliced viral mRNAs
   8126..8149    +  promoter       SV40 promoter (fragment): SV40 early promoter
   8150..8221    +  promoter       SV40 promoter (fragment): SV40 enhancer and early promoter
   8245..8380    +  rep_origin     SV40 ori: SV40 origin of replication
   8426..9022    +  CDS            PuroR (fragment): puromycin N-acetyltransferase; pac from Streptomyces; confers resistance to puromycin
   9071..9188    +  misc_feature   cPPT/CTS: central polypurine tract and central termination sequence of HIV-1
   9253..9319    +  CDS            small t antigen (fragment): SV40 (simian virus 40) small t antigen
>Addgene plasmid #144618 | TFORF3142 | addgene full sequence | sequence record 346880 | Addgene NGS Result
GGCTCCGGTGCCCGTCAGTGGGCAGAGCGCACATCGCCCACAGTCCCCGAGAAGTTGGGGGGAGGGGTCG
GCAATTGAACCGGTGCCTAGAGAAGGTGGCGCGGGGTAAACTGGGAAAGTGATGTCGTGTACTGGCTCCG
CCTTTTTCCCGAGGGTGGGGGAGAACCGTATATAAGTGCAGTAGTCGCCGTGAACGTTCTTTTTCGCAAC
GGGTTTGCCGCCAGAACACAGGTAAGTGCCGTGTGTGGTTCCCGCGGGCCTGGCCTCTTTACGGGTTATG
GCCCTTGCGTGCCTTGAATTACTTCCACCTGGCTGCAGTACGTGATTCTTGATCCCGAGCTTCGGGTTGG
AAGTGGGTGGGAGAGTTCGAGGCCTTGCGCTTAAGGAGCCCCTTCGCCTCGTGCTTGAGTTGAGGCCTGG
CCTGGGCGCTGGGGCCGCCGCGTGCGAATCTGGTGGCACCTTCGCGCCTGTCTCGCTGCTTTCGATAAGT
CTCTAGCCATTTAAAATTTTTGATGACCTGCTGCGACGCTTTTTTTCTGGCAAGATAGTCTTGTAAATGC
GGGCCAAGATCTGCACACTGGTATTTCGGTTTTTGGGGCCGCGGGCGGCGACGGGGCCCGTGCGTCCCAG
CGCACATGTTCGGCGAGGCGGGGCCTGCGAGCGCGGCCACCGAGAATCGGACGGGGGTAGTCTCAAGCTG
GCCGGCCTGCTCTGGTGCCTGGCCTCGCGCCGCCGTGTATCGCCCCGCCCTGGGCGGCAAGGCTGGCCCG
GTCGGCACCAGTTGCGTGAGCGGAAAGATGGCCGCTTCCCGGCCCTGCTGCAGGGAGCTCAAAATGGAGG
ACGCGGCGCTCGGGAGAGCGGGCGGGTGAGTCACCCACACAAAGGAAAAGGGCCTTTCCGTCCTCAGCCG
TCGCTTCATGTGACTCCACGGAGTACCGGGCGCCGTCCAGGCACCTCGATTAGTTCTCGAGCTTTTGGAG
TACGTCGTCTTTAGGTTGGGGGGAGGGGTTTTATGCGATGGAGTTTCCCCACACTGAGTGGGTGGAGACT
GAAGTTAGGCCAGCTTGGCACTTGATGTAATTCTCCTTGGAATTTGCCCTTTTTGAGTTTGGATCTTGGT
TCATTCTCAAGCCTCAGACAGTGGTTCAAAGTTTTTTTCTTCCATTTCAGGTGTCGTGAGGCTAGCATCG
ATTGATCAACAAGTTTGTACAAAAAAGTTGGCACCATGTACGGAAGCTGTCTTTTGGAGAAAGAAGCAGG
CATGTACCCGGGCACTCTCATGAGCCCTGGGGGCGACGGCACAGCTGGGACAGGCGGCACAGGGGGCGGT
GGGAGTCCGATGCCAGCCTCCAATTTCGCTGCGGCACCGGCTTTCTCGCACTATATGGGGTATCCTCATA
TGCCCAGCATGGATCCTCACTGGCCGTCTCTGGGAGTCTGGGGCTCACCCTACAGTCCCCCGCGAGAAGA
CTGGAGCGTGTATCCTGGGCCGTCTAGTACAATGGGCACAGTGCCGGTGAACGACGTGACCTCTAGCCCC
GCCGCTTTCTGCTCGACCGACTACAGCAACTTGGGCCCTGTGGGCGGTGGAACTAGCGGCAGCAGCCTAC
CAGGCCAGGCTGGCGGGTCGCTTGTCCCGACGGACGCAGGCGCCGCCAAGGCCAGTTCCCCCAGCAGGAG
CCGCCACAGCCCCTATGCATGGATGCGCAAGACGGTGCAGGTGACGGGGAAAACCAGGACAAAAGAAAAG
TATCGTGTAGTTTACACTGATCATCAAAGATTGGAGCTGGAAAAGGAATTCCATTGCAATAGATATATCA
CCATCCAGAGAAAATCAGAGCTGGCAGTTAACCTGGGCCTTTCCGAGAGACAGGTGAAAATCTGGTTTCA
GAATCGCAGAGCCAAGGAGAGAAAGATGATCAAAAAGAAAATCTCCCAGTTTGAGAATAGTGGAGGCTCG
GTGCAAAGTGACTCTGACTCCATCAGCCCTGGGGAACTACCTAACACTTTTTTCACCACACCATCTGCTG
TTCGTGGATTTCAACCTATTGAGATACAGCAGGTTATAGTCTCCGAATTGCCAACTTTCTTGTACAAAGT
GGTTGATATCGGTAAGCCTATCCCTAACCCTCTCCTCGGTCTCGATTCTACGTAGTAATGAACTAGTCCG
TAACTTGAAAGTATTTCGATTTCTTGGCTTTATATATCTTGTGGAAAGGACGATGTTGAATCGGTAACGA
TGACCTGACGCGTTAAGTCGACAATCAACCTCTGGATTACAAAATTTGTGAAAGATTGACTGGTATTCTT
AACTATGTTGCTCCTTTTACGCTATGTGGATACGCTGCTTTAATGCCTTTGTATCATGCTATTGCTTCCC
GTATGGCTTTCATTTTCTCCTCCTTGTATAAATCCTGGTTGCTGTCTCTTTATGAGGAGTTGTGGCCCGT
TGTCAGGCAACGTGGCGTGGTGTGCACTGTGTTTGCTGACGCAACCCCCACTGGTTGGGGCATTGCCACC
ACCTGTCAGCTCCTTTCCGGGACTTTCGCTTTCCCCCTCCCTATTGCCACGGCGGAACTCATCGCCGCCT
GCCTTGCCCGCTGCTGGACAGGGGCTCGGCTGTTGGGCACTGACAATTCCGTGGTGTTGTCGGGGAAATC
ATCGTCCTTTCCTTGGCTGCTCGCCTGTGTTGCCACCTGGATTCTGCGCGGGACGTCCTTCTGCTACGTC
CCTTCGGCCCTCAATCCAGCGGACCTTCCTTCCCGCGGCCTGCTGCCGGCTCTGCGGCCTCTTCCGCGTC
TTCGCCTTCGCCCTCAGACGAGTCGGATCTCCCTTTGGGCCGCCTCCCCGCGTCGACTTTAAGACCAATG
ACTTACAAGGCAGCTGTAGATCTTAGCCACTTTTTAAAAGAAAAGGGGGGACTGGAAGGGCTAATTCACT
CCCAACGAAGACAAGATCTGCTTTTTGCTTGTACTGGGTCTCTCTGGTTAGACCAGATCTGAGCCTGGGA
GCTCTCTGGCTAACTAGGGAACCCACTGCTTAAGCCTCAATAAAGCTTGCCTTGAGTGCTTCAAGTAGTG
TGTGCCCGTCTGTTGTGTGACTCTGGTAACTAGAGATCCCTCAGACCCTTTTAGTCAGTGTGGAAAATCT
CTAGCAGTACGTATAGTAGTTCATGTCATCTTATTATTCAGTATTTATAACTTGCAAAGAAATGAATATC
AGAGAGTGAGAGGAACTTGTTTATTGCAGCTTATAATGGTTACAAATAAAGCAATAGCATCACAAATTTC
ACAAATAAAGCATTTTTTTCACTGCATTCTAGTTGTGGTTTGTCCAAACTCATCAATGTATCTTATCATG
TCTGGCTCTAGCTATCCCGCCCCTAACTCCGCCCATCCCGCCCCTAACTCCGCCCAGTTCCGCCCATTCT
CCGCCCCATGGCTGACTAATTTTTTTTATTTATGCAGAGGCCGAGGCCGCCTCGGCCTCTGAGCTATTCC
AGAAGTAGTGAGGAGGCTTTTTTGGAGGCCTAGGGACGTACCCAATTCGCCCTATAGTGAGTCGTATTAC
GCGCGCTCACTGGCCGTCGTTTTACAACGTCGTGACTGGGAAAACCCTGGCGTTACCCAACTTAATCGCC
TTGCAGCACATCCCCCTTTCGCCAGCTGGCGTAATAGCGAAGAGGCCCGCACCGATCGCCCTTCCCAACA
GTTGCGCAGCCTGAATGGCGAATGGG
[124 nt withheld, positions 3737-3860]
C
[91 nt withheld, positions 3862-3952]
A
[49 nt withheld, positions 3954-4002]
CCTTTGACGTTGGAGTCCACGTTCTTT
[37 nt withheld, positions 4030-4066]
ACCCTATCTCGGTCTATTCTTTTGATTTATAAGGGATTTTGCCGATTTCGGCCTATTGGTTAAAAAATGA
GCTGATTTAACAAAAATTTAACGCGAATTTTAACAAAATATTAACGCTTACAATTTAGGTGGCACTTTTC
GGGGAAATGTGCGCGGAACCCCTATTTGTTTATTTTTCTAAATACATTCAAATATGTATCCGCTCATGAG
ACAATAACCCTGATAAATGCTTCAATAATATTGAAAAAGGAAGAGTATGAGTATTCAACATTTCCGTGTC
GCCCTTATTCCCTTTTTTGCGGCATTTTGCCTTCCTGTTTTTGCTCACCCAGAAACGCTGGTGAAAGTAA
AAGATGCTGAAGATCAGTTGGGTGCACGAGTGGGTTACATCGAACTGGATCTCAACAGCGGTAAGATCCT
TGAGAGTTTTCGCCCCGAAGAACGTTTTCCAATGATGAGCACTTTTAAAGTTCTGCTATGTGGCGCGGTA
TTATCCCGTATTGACGCCGGGCAAGAGCAACTCGGTCGCCGCATACACTATTCTCAGAATGACTTGGTTG
AGTACTCACCAGTCACAGAAAAGCATCTTACGGATGGCATGACAGTAAGAGAATTATGCAGTGCTGCCAT
AACCATGAGTGATAACACTGCGGCCAACTTACTTCTGACAACGATCGGAGGACCGAAGGAGCTAACCGCT
TTTTTGCACAACATGGGGGATCATGTAACTCGCCTTGATCGTTGGGAACCGGAGCTGAATGAAGCCATAC
CAAACGACGAGCGTGACACCACGATGCCTGTAGCAATGGCAACAACGTTGCGCAAACTATTAACTGGCGA
ACTACTTACTCTAGCTTCCCGGCAACAATTAATAGACTGGATGGAGGCGGATAAAGTTGCAGGACCACTT
CTGCGCTCGGCCCTTCCGGCTGGCTGGTTTATTGCTGATAAATCTGGAGCCGGTGAGCGTGGGTCTCGCG
GTATCATTGCAGCACTGGGGCCAGATGGTAAGCCCTCCCGTATCGTAGTTATCTACACGACGGGGAGTCA
GGCAACTATGGATGAACGAAATAGACAGATCGCTGAGATAGGTGCCTCACTGATTAAGCATTGGTAACTG
TCAGACCAAGTTTACTCATATATACTTTAGATTGATTTAAAACTTCATTTTTAATTTAAAAGGATCTAGG
TGAAGATCCTTTTTGATAATCTCATGACCAAAATCCCTTAACGTGAGTTTTCGTTCCACTGAGCGTCAGA
CCCCGTAGAAAAGATCAAAGGATCTTCTTGAGATCCTTTTTTTCTGCGCGTAATCTGCTGCTTGCAAACA
AAAAAACCACCGCTACCAGCGGTGGTTTGTTTGCCGGATCAAGAGCTACCAACTCTTTTTCCGAAGGTAA
CTGGCTTCAGCAGAGCGCAGATACCAAATACTGTTCTTCTAGTGTAGCCGTAGTTAGGCCACCACTTCAA
GAACTCTGTAGCACCGCCTACATACCTCGCTCTGCTAATCCTGTTACCAGTGGCTGCTGCCAGTGGCGAT
AAGTCGTGTCTTACCGGGTTGGACTCAAGACGATAGTTACCGGATAAGGCGCAGCGGTCGGGCTGAACGG
GGGGTTCGTGCACACAGCCCAGCTTGGAGCGAACGACCTACACCGAACTGAGATACCTACAGCGTGAGCT
ATGAGAAAGCGCCACGCTTCCCGAAGGGAGAAAGGCGGACAGGTATCCGGTAAGCGGCAGGGTCGGAACA
GGAGAGCGCACGAGGGAGCTTCCAGGGGGAAACGCCTGGTATCTTTATAGTCCTGTCGGGTTTCGCCACC
TCTGACTTGAGCGTCGATTTTTGTGATGCTCGTCAGGGGGGCGGAGCCTATGGAAAAACGCCAGCAACGC
GGCCTTTTTACGGTTCCTGGCCTTTTGCTGGCCTTTTGCTCACATGTTCTTTCCTGCGTTATCCCCTGAT
TCTGTGGATAACCGTATTACCGCCTTTGAGTGAGCTGATACCGCTCGCCGCAGCCGAACGACCGAGCGCA
GCGAGTCAGTGAGCGAGGAAGCGGAAGAGCGCCCAATACGCAAACCGCCTCTCCCCGCGCGTTGGCCGAT
TCATTAATGCAGCTGGCACGACAGGTTTCCCGACTGGAAAGCGGGCAGTGAGCGCAACGCAATTAATGTG
AGTTAGCTCACTCATTAGGCACCCCAGGCTTTACACTTTATGCTTCCGGCTCGTATGTTGTGTGGAATTG
TGAGCGGATAACAATTTCACACAGGAAACAGCTATGACCATGATTACGCCAAGCGCGCAATTAACCCTCA
CTAAAGGGAACAAAAGCTGGAGCTGCAAGCTTAATGTAGTCTTATGCAATACTCTTGTAGTCTTGCAACA
TGGTAACGATGAGTTAGCAACATGCCTTACAAGGAGAGAAAAAGCACCGTGCATGCCGATTGGTGGAAGT
AAGGTGGTACGATCGTGCCTTATTAGGAAGGCAACAGACGGGTCTGACATGGATTGGACGAACCACTGAA
TTGCCGCATTGCAGAGATATTGTATTTAAGTGCCTAGCTCGATACATAAACGGGTCTCTCTGGTTAGACC
AGATCTGAGCCTGGGAGCTCTCTGGCTAACTAGGGAACCCACTGCTTAAGCCTCAATAAAGCTTGCCTTG
AGTGCTTCAAGTAGTGTGTGCCCGTCTGTTGTGTGACTCTGGTAACTAGAGATCCCTCAGACCCTTTTAG
TCAGTGTGGAAAATCTCTAGCAGTGGCGCCCGAACAGGGACTTGAAAGCGAAAGGGAAACCAGAGGAGCT
CTCTCGACGCAGGACTCGGCTTGCTGAAGCGCGCACGGCAAGAGGCGAGGGGCGGCGACTGGTGAGTACG
CCAAAAATTTTGACTAGCGGAGGCTAGAAGGAGAGAGATGGGTGCGAGAGCGTCAGTATTAAGCGGGGGA
GAATTAGATCGCGATGGGAAAAAATTCGGTTAAGGCCAGGGGGAAAGAAAAAATATAAATTAAAACATAT
AGTATGGGCAAGCAGGGAGCTAGAACGATTCGCAGTTAATCCTGGCCTGTTAGAAACATCAGAAGGCTGT
AGACAAATACTGGGACAGCTACAACCATCCCTTCAGACAGGATCAGAAGAACTTAGATCATTATATAATA
CAGTAGCAACCCTCTATTGTGTGCATCAAAGGATAGAGATAAAAGACACCAAGGAAGCTTTAGACAAGAT
AGAGGAAGAGCAAAACAAAAGTAAGACCACCGCACAGCAAGCGGCCGCTGATCTTCAGACCTGGAGGAGG
AGATATGAGGGACAATTGGAGAAGTGAATTATATAAATATAAAGTAGTAAAAATTGAACCATTAGGAGTA
GCACCCACCAAGGCAAAGAGAAGAGTGGTGCAGAGAGAAAAAAGAGCAGTGGGAATAGGAGCTTTGTTCC
TTGGGTTCTTGGGAGCAGCAGGAAGCACTATGGGCGCAGCGTCAATGACGCTGACGGTACAGGCCAGACA
ATTATTGTCTGGTATAGTGCAGCAGCAGAACAATTTGCTGAGGGCTATTGAGGCGCAACAGCATCTGTTG
CAACTCACAGTCTGGGGCATCAAGCAGCTCCAGGCAAGAATCCTGGCTGTGGAAAGATACCTAAAGGATC
AACAGCTCCTGGGGATTTGGGGTTGCTCTGGAAAACTCATTTGCACCACTGCTGTGCCTTGGAATGCTAG
TTGGAGTAATAAATCTCTGGAACAGATTTGGAATCACACGACCTGGATGGAGTGGGACAGAGAAATTAAC
AATTACACAAGCTTAATACACTCCTTAATTGAAGAATCGCAAAACCAGCAAGAAAAGAATGAACAAGAAT
TATTGGAATTAGATAAATGGGCAAGTTTGTGGAATTGGTTTAACATAACAAATTGGCTGTGGTATATAAA
ATTATTCATAATGATAGTAGGAGGCTTGGTAGGTTTAAGAATAGTTTTTGCTGTACTTTCTATAGTGAAT
AGAGTTAGGCAGGGATATTCACCATTATCGTTTCAGACCCACCTCCCAACCCCGAGGGGACCCATGCATT
GCATCTCAATTAGTCAGCAACCAGGTGTGGAAAGTCCCCAGGCTCCCCAGCAGGCAGAAGTATGCAAAGC
ATGCGTCTCAATTAGTCAGCAACCATAGTCCCGCCCCTAACTCCGCCCATCCCGCCCCTAACTCCGCCCA
GTTCCGCCCATTCTCCGCCCCATGGCTGACTAATTTTTTTTATTTATGCAGAGGCCGAGGCCGCCTCGGC
CTCTGAGCTATTCCAGAAGTAGTGAGGAGGCTTTTTTGGAGGCCTAGGCTTTTGCAAAAAGCTTTCTAGA
GGTACCACCGGAGCTTACCATGACCGAGTACAAGCCCACGGTGCGCCTCGCCACCCGCGACGACGTCCCC
AGGGCCGTACGCACCCTCGCCGCCGCGTTCGCCGACTACCCCGCCACGCGCCACACCGTCGATCCGGACC
GCCACATCGAGCGGGTCACCGAGCTGCAAGAACTCTTCCTCACGCGCGTCGGGCTCGACATCGGCAAGGT
GTGGGTCGCGGACGACGGCGCCGCCGTGGCGGTCTGGACCACGCCGGAGAGCGTCGAAGCGGGGGCGGTG
TTCGCCGAGATCGGCCCGCGCATGGCCGAGTTGAGCGGTTCCCGGCTGGCCGCGCAGCAACAGATGGAAG
GCCTCCTGGCGCCGCACCGGCCCAAGGAGCCCGCGTGGTTCCTGGCCACCGTCGGCGTCTCGCCCGACCA
CCAGGGCAAGGGTCTGGGCAGCGCCGTCGTGCTCCCCGGAGTGGAGGCGGCCGAGCGCGCCGGGGTGCCC
GCCTTCCTGGAGACCTCCGCGCCCCGCAACCTCCCCTTCTACGAGCGGCTCGGCTTCACCGTCACCGCCG
ACGTCGAGGTGCCCGAAGGACCGCGCACCTGGTGCATGACCCGCAAGCCCGGTGCCAGTTAACGAATTCT
AGATCTTGAGACAAATGGCAGTATTCATCCACAATTTTAAAAGAAAAGGGGGGATTGGGGGGTACAGTGC
AGGGGAAAGAATAGTAGACATAATAGCAACAGACATACAAACTAAAGAATTACAAAAACAAATTACAAAA
ATTCAAAATTTTCGGGTTTATTACAGGGACAGCAGAGATCCACTTTGGCGCCGGCTCGAGGCCTGCAGGT
GCAAAGATGGATAAAGTTTTAAACAGAGAGGAATCTTTGCAGCTAATGGACCTTCTAGGTCTTGAAAGGA
GTGGGAATT
