>Addgene plasmid #144618 | TFORF3142 | depositor partial sequence | sequence record 285969 | Insert
ATCGATTGATCAACAAGTTTGTACAAAAAAGTTGGCACCATGTACGGAAGCTGTCTTTTGGAGAAAGAAG
CAGGCATGTACCCGGGCACTCTCATGAGCCCTGGGGGCGACGGCACAGCTGGGACAGGCGGCACAGGGGG
CGGTGGGAGTCCGATGCCAGCCTCCAATTTCGCTGCGGCACCGGCTTTCTCGCACTATATGGGGTATCCT
CATATGCCCAGCATGGATCCTCACTGGCCGTCTCTGGGAGTCTGGGGCTCACCCTACAGTCCCCCGCGAG
AAGACTGGAGCGTGTATCCTGGGCCGTCTAGTACAATGGGCACAGTGCCGGTGAACGACGTGACCTCTAG
CCCCGCCGCTTTCTGCTCGACCGACTACAGCAACTTGGGCCCTGTGGGCGGTGGAACTAGCGGCAGCAGC
CTACCAGGCCAGGCTGGCGGGTCGCTTGTCCCGACGGACGCAGGCGCCGCCAAGGCCAGTTCCCCCAGCA
GGAGCCGCCACAGCCCCTATGCATGGATGCGCAAGACGGTGCAGGTGACGGGGAAAACCAGGACAAAAGA
AAAGTATCGTGTAGTTTACACTGATCATCAAAGATTGGAGCTGGAAAAGGAATTCCATTGCAATAGATAT
ATCACCATCCAGAGAAAATCAGAGCTGGCAGTTAACCTGGGCCTTTCCGAGAGACAGGTGAAAATCTGGT
TTCAGAATCGCAGAGCCAAGGAGAGAAAGATGATCAAAAAGAAAATCTCCCAGTTTGAGAATAGTGGAGG
CTCGGTGCAAAGTGACTCTGACTCCATCAGCCCTGGGGAACTACCTAACACTTTTTTCACCACACCATCT
GCTGTTCGTGGATTTCAACCTATTGAGATACAGCAGGTTATAGTCTCCGAATTGCCAACTTTCTTGTACA
AAGTGGTTGATATCGGTAAGCCTATCCCTAACCCTCTCCTCGGTCTCGATTCTACGTAGTAATGAACTAG
TCCGTAACTTGAAAGTATTTCGATTTCTTGGCTTTATATATCTTGTGGAAAGGACGATGTTGAATCGGTA
ACGATGACCTG
