>Addgene plasmid #144618 | TFORF3142 | depositor partial sequence | sequence record 285970 | Barcode
TGTTGAATCGGTAACGATGACCTG
